>Addgene plasmid #226208 | pCHC042 (∆phaCAB) | addgene full sequence | sequence record 453517 | Addgene NGS Result
TTGAGATCCTTTTTTTCTGCGCGTAATCTGCTGCTTGCAAACAAAAAAACCACCGCTACCAGCGGTGGTT
TGTTTGCCGGATCAAGAGCTACCAACTCTTTTTCCGAAGGTAACTGGCTTCAGCAGAGCGCAGATACCAA
ATACTGTTCTTCTAGTGTAGCCGTAGTTAGGCCACCACTTCAAGAACTCTGTAGCACCGCCTACATACCT
CGCTCTGCTAATCCTGTTACCAGTGGCTGCTGCCAGTGGCGATAAGTCGTGTCTTACCGGGTTGGACTCA
AGACGATAGTTACCGGATAAGGCGCAGCGGTCGGGCTGAACGGGGGGTTCGTGCACACAGCCCAGCTTGG
AGCGAACGACCTACACCGAACTGAGATACCTACAGCGTGAGCTATGAGAAAGCGCCACGCTTCCCGAAGG
GAGAAAGGCGGACAGGTATCCGGTAAGCGGCAGGGTCGGAACAGGAGAGCGCACGAGGGAGCTTCCAGGG
GGAAACGCCTGGTATCTTTATAGTCCTGTCGGGTTTCGCCACCTCTGACTTGAGCGTCGATTTTTGTGAT
GCTCGTCAGGGGGGCGGAGCCTATGGAAAAACGCCTCACACAGGAAACAGCTATGACATGATTACGAATT
CCGCCGGTCGCTTCTACTCCTATCGGCGCGATGGCGTGACCGGCCGCATGGCCAGCCTGGTCTGGCTGGC
GGACTGAGCCCGCCGCTGCCTCACTCGTCCTTGCCCCTGGCCGCCTGCGCGCGCTCGGCTTCAGCCTTGC
GTCGGCGGCGGCCGGGCGTGCCCATGATGTAGAGCACCAGCGCCACCGGCGCCATGCCATACATCAGGAA
GGTGGCAACGCCTGCCACCACGTTGTGCTCGGTGATCGCCATCATCAGCGCCACGTAGAGCCAGCCAATG
GCCACGATGTACATCAAAAATTCATCCTTCTCGCCTATGCTCTGGGGCCTCGGCAGATGCGAGCGCTGCA
TACCGTCCGGTAGGTCGGGAAGCGTGCAGTGCCGAGGCGGATTCCCGCATTGACAGCGCGTGCGTTGCAA
GGCAACAATGGACTCAAATGTCTCGGAATCGCTGACGATTCCCAGGTTTCTCCGGCAAGCATAGCGCATG
GCGTCTCCATGCGAGAATGTCGCGCTTGCCGGATAAAAGGGGAGCCGCTATCGGAATGGACGCAAGCCAC
GGCCGCAGCAGGTGCGGTCGAGGGCTTCCAGCCAGTTCCAGGGCAGATGTGCCGGCAGACCCTCCCGCTT
TGGGGGAGGCGCAAGCCGGGTCCATTCGGATAGCATCTCCCCATGCAAAGTGCCGGCCAGGGCAATGCCC
GGAGCCGGTTCGAATAGTGACGGCAGAGAGACAATCAAATCGTTTAAACCCTGCCGGCCTGGTTCAACCA
GTCGGCAGCCGGCGCTGGCGCCCGCGTATTGCGGTGCAGCCAGCGCGGCGCACAAGGCGGCGGGCGTTTC
GTTTCGCCGCCCGTTTCGCGGGCCGTCAAGGCCCGCGAATCGTTTCTGCCCGCGCGGCATTCCTCGCTTT
TTGCGCCAATTCACCGGGTTTTCCTTAAGCCCCGTCGCTTTTCTTAGTGCCTTGTTGGGCATAGAATCAG
GGCAGCGGCGCAGCCAGCACCATGTTCGTGCAGCGCGGCCCTCGCGGGGGCGAGGCTGCAGGCCGCCACG
CGCAGCCATGCGCGAACGGGCCACCAGATGGCCGGCACGACAACAAGCAGATGGCGCGGGCGATACCGAT
TTGCGCACTGCACCCCATGCGGTGCAGCAGCGCGCAAACAGCGATGACACAAGGACAGAGCACCGATGGC
CACGACCAAAAAAGGCGCAGAGCGACTGATCAAAAAGTATCCGAACCGTAGGCTCTACGACACCCAGACC
AGCACCTACATCACCCTGGCCGACGTCAAGCAGCTGGTCATGGATTCAGAAGAATTCAAGGTCGTCGACG
CCAAGTCTGGTGACGAACTGACCCGCAGCATCTTGCTGCAGATCATCCTGGAAGAAGAAACGGGCGGCGT
GCCGATGTTCTCCAGCGCGATGCTGTCGCAGATCATCCGCTTCTACGGCCATGCCATGCAGGGCATGATG
GGCACCTACCTGGAAAAGAACATCCAGGCAAGCTTGGCACTGGCCGTCGTTTTACAACGTCGTGACCGGA
ATTGCCAGCTGGGGCGCCCTCTGGTAAGGTTGGGAAGCCCTGCAAACAGGATGAGGATCGTTTCGCATGA
TTGAACAAGATGGATTGCACGCAGGTTCTCCGGCCGCTTGGGTGGAGAGGCTATTCGGCTATGACTGGGC
ACAACAGACAATCGGCTGCTCTGATGCCGCCGTGTTCCGGCTGTCAGCGCAGGGGCGCCCGGTTCTTTTT
GTCAAGACCGACCTGTCCGGTGCCCTGAATGAACTCCAAGACGAGGCAGCGCGGCTATCGTGGCTGGCCA
CGACGGGCGTTCCTTGCGCAGCTGTGCTCGACGTTGTCACTGAAGCGGGAAGGGACTGGCTGCTATTGGG
CGAAGTGCCGGGGCAGGATCTCCTGTCATCTCACCTTGCTCCTGCCGAGAAAGTATCCATCATGGCTGAT
GCAATGCGGCGGCTGCATACGCTTGATCCGGCTACCTGCCCATTCGACCACCAAGCGAAACATCGCATCG
AGCGAGCACGTACTCGGATGGAAGCCGGTCTTGTCGATCAGGATGATCTGGACGAAGAGCATCAGGGGCT
CGCGCCAGCCGAACTGTTCGCCAGGCTCAAGGCGCGGATGCCCGACGGCGAGGATCTCGTCGTGACCCAT
GGCGATGCCTGCTTGCCGAATATCATGGTGGAAAATGGCCGCTTTTCTGGATTCATCGACTGTGGCCGGC
TGGGTGTGGCGGACCGCTATCAGGACATAGCGTTGGCTACCCGTGATATTGCTGAAGAGCTTGGCGGCGA
ATGGGCTGACCGCTTCCTCGTGCTTTACGGTATCGCCGCTCCCGATTCGCAGCGCATCGCCTTCTATCGC
CTTCTTGACGAGTTCTTCTGAGCGACGATGAACATCAAAAAGTTTGCAAAACAAGCAACAGTATTAACCT
TTACTACCGCACTGCTGGCAGGAGGCGCAACTCAAGCGTTTGCGAAAGAAACGAACCAAAAGCCATATAA
GGAAACATACGGCATTTCCCATATTACACGCCATGATATGCTGCAAATCCCTGAACAGCAAAAAAATGAA
AAATATCAAGTTTCTGAATTTGATTCGTCCACAATTAAAAATATCTCTTCTGCAAAAGGCCTGGACGTTT
GGGACAGCTGGCCATTACAAAACGCTGACGGCACTGTCGCAAACTATCACGGCTACCACATCGTCTTTGC
ATTAGCCGGAGATCCTAAAAATGCGGATGACACATCGATTTACATGTTCTATCAAAAAGTCGGCGAAACT
TCTATTGACAGCTGGAAAAACGCTGGCCGCGTCTTTAAAGACAGCGACAAATTCGATGCAAATGATTCTA
TCCTAAAAGACCAAACACAAGAATGGTCAGGTTCAGCCACATTTACATCTGACGGAAAAATCCGTTTATT
CTACACTGATTTCTCCGGTAAACATTACGGCAAACAAACACTGACAACTGCACAAGTTAACGTATCAGCA
TCAGACAGCTCTTTGAACATCAACGGTGTAGAGGATTATAAATCAATCTTTGACGGTGACGGAAAAACGT
ATCAAAATGTACAGCAGTTCATCGATGAAGGCAACTACAGCTCAGGCGACAACCATACGCTGAGAGATCC
TCACTACGTAGAAGATAAAGGCCACAAATACTTAGTATTTGAAGCAAACACTGGAACTGAAGATGGCTAC
CAAGGCGAAGAATCTTTATTTAACAAAGCATACTATGGCAAAAGCACATCATTCTTCCGTCAAGAAAGTC
AAAAACTTCTGCAAAGCGATAAAAAACGCACGGCTGAGTTAGCAAACGGCGCTCTCGGTATGATTGAGCT
AAACGATGATTACACACTGAAAAAAGTGATGAAACCGCTGATTGCATCTAACACAGTAACAGATGAAATT
GAACGCGCGAACGTCTTTAAAATGAACGGCAAATGGTACCTGTTCACTGACTCCCGCGGATCAAAAATGA
CGATTGACGGCATTACGTCTAACGATATTTACATGCTTGGTTATGTTTCTAATTCTTTAACTGGCCCATA
CAAGCCGCTGAACAAAACTGGCCTTGTGTTAAAAATGGATCTTGATCCTAACGATGTAACCTTTACTTAC
TCACACTTCGCTGTACCTCAAGCGAAAGGAAACAATGTCGTGATTACAAGCTATATGACAAACAGAGGAT
TCTACGCAGACAAACAATCAACGTTTGCGCCGAGCTTCCTGCTGAACATCAAAGGCAAGAAAACATCTGT
TGTCAAAGACAGCATCCTTGAACAAGGACAATTAACAGTTAACAAATAATCAGACCCCGTAGAAACGGCC
AGCCTCGCAGAGCAGGATTCCCGTTGAGCACCGCCAGGTGCGAATAAGGGACAGTGAAGAAGGAACACCC
GCTCGCGGGTGGGCCTACTTCACCTATCCTGCCCGGCTGACGCCGTTGGATACACCAAGGAAAGTCTACA
CGAACCCTTTGGCAAAATCCTGTATATCGTGCGAAAAAGGATGGATATACCGAAAAAATCGCTATAATGA
CCCCGAAGCAGGGTTATGCAGCGGAAAAGAGATCAAAGGATCTTC
Features (pLannotate 1.2.2; 6 found; start..end, strand, type, name):
      1..589     +  rep_origin     ori: high-copy-number ColE1/pMB1/pBR322/pUC origin of replication
    576..704     +  CDS            PURNU_PSEAE (fragment): Protein inferred from homology: Swiss-Prot protein existence level 3. Purine nucleoside enzyme that catalyzes the phosphorolysis of adenosine and inosine nucleosides, yielding D-ribose 1-phosphate and the respective free bases, adenine and hypoxanthine. Also catalyzes the phosphorolysis of S-methyl-5'-thioadenosine into adenine and S-methyl- 5-thio-alpha-D-ribose 1-phosphate. Also has adenosine deaminase activity. From Pseudomonas aeruginosa (strain ATCC 15692 / DSM 22644 / CIP 104116 / JCM 14847 / LMG 12228 / 1C / PRS 101 / PAO1).
   1837..2184    +  CDS            YPH4_THIVI (fragment): Protein predicted: Swiss-Prot protein existence level 4. From Thiocystis violacea.
   2237..3028    +  CDS            neo: KKA2_KLEPN - Also known as kan, nptII. Experimental evidence at protein level: Swiss-Prot protein existence level 1. Resistance to kanamycin, neomycin, paromomycin, ribostamycin, butirosin and gentamicin B. From Klebsiella pneumoniae.
   3038..4459    +  CDS            SacB: secreted levansucrase that renders bacterial growth sensitive to sucrose; Bacillus subtilis sacB; negative selection marker
   4476..4584    -  oriT           oriT: incP origin of transfer
