[The description below was written by a language model from this plasmid's Addgene catalogue record and pLannotate feature annotations shown in this document.]
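Description:
pCHC042 (∆phaCAB) is a conjugative allelic-exchange (suicide) plasmid built on the pK18msB backbone and designed to delete the phaCAB operon of Cupriavidus necator H16, thereby preventing accumulation of the storage polymer polyhydroxybutyrate (PHB). It is propagated in E. coli at high copy from a ColE1/pUC-type origin under kanamycin selection, conferred by the neo (nptII) aminoglycoside phosphotransferase gene. An incP origin of transfer (oriT) allows the plasmid to be mobilised by conjugation from a suitable E. coli donor into C. necator, where a ColE1-type origin is generally not expected to support replication.

The payload consists of homology arms for the phaCAB locus, assembled into the backbone by Gibson cloning. The sequenced record is 4,735 nt, and the arms are not annotated by name in the automated feature table. They presumably occupy the region between the origin and the kanamycin resistance gene, where the annotation tool reports only two short fragmentary matches to proteins of other bacteria (a purine nucleoside phosphorylase-like protein and a predicted protein from Thiocystis violacea). These most likely reflect similarity to genes neighbouring the operon rather than intended functional parts. In use, kanamycin selection recovers cells in which the plasmid has integrated into the chromosome by recombination at one arm. The Bacillus subtilis sacB levansucrase gene then makes those cells sucrose-sensitive, so sucrose counterselection enriches for a second crossover that removes the backbone, yielding either the wild-type locus or a markerless operon deletion. The plasmid comes from strain-engineering work on improving C. necator H16 growth on formate.
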