Addgene plasmid #226208: pCHC042 (∆phaCAB)
Purpose: Conjugation knockout plasmid (pK18msB) to delete the C. necator phaCAB operon, to prevent accumulation of PHB.
Depositing lab: Christopher Johnson. Depositing organization: National Laboratory of the Rockies (NLR). Publication: Improving growth of Cupriavidus necator H16 on formate using adaptive laboratory evolution-informed engineering. Calvey CH, Sanchez I Nogue V, White AM, Kneucker CM, Woodworth SP, Alt HM, Eckert CA, Johnson CW. Metab Eng. 2023 Jan;75:78-90. doi: 10.1016/j.ymben.2022.10.016. Epub 2022 Nov 9. PubMed 36368470.
Backbone
  Vector backbone: pK18msB
  Backbone manufacturer: Christopher Johnson, Addgene plasmid #177839
  Vector type: Synthetic Biology
  Selectable markers: KanR, SacB
Growth in bacteria
  Bacterial resistance: Kanamycin, 50 μg/mL
  Growth temperature: 37°C
  Growth strain: DH5alpha
  Copy number: High Copy
Gene/Insert
  Gene/Insert name: Homology arms for phaCAB
  Species: Cupriavidus necator H16
  Cloning method: Gibson Cloning
Terms and licenses: Academic/Nonprofit Terms; Industry Terms
How to cite: pCHC042 (∆phaCAB) was a gift from Christopher Johnson (Addgene plasmid # 226208 ; http://n2t.net/addgene:226208 ; RRID:Addgene_226208)
